>Addgene plasmid #152428 | pGBW-m4134372 | addgene full sequence | sequence record 307294 | Addgene NGS Result
AATTCAAAAAACCCCTCAAGACCCGTTTAGAGGCCCCAAGGGGTTATGCTATCAATCGTTGCGTTACACA
CACAAAAAACCAACACACATCCATCTTCGATGGATAGCGATTTTATTATCTAACTGCTGATCGAGTGTAG
CCAGATCTAGTAATCAATTACGGGGTCATTAGTTCATAGCCCATATATGGAGTTCCGCGTTACATAACTT
ACGGTAAATGGCCCGCCTGGCTGACCGCCCAACGACCCCCGCCCATTGACGTCAATAATGACGTATGTTC
CCATAGTAACGCCAATAGGGACTTTCCATTGACGTCAATGGGTGGAGTATTTACGGTAAACTGCCCACTT
GGCAGTACATCAAGTGTATCATATGCCAAGTACGCCCCCTATTGACGTCAATGACGGTAAATGGCCCGCC
TGGCATTATGCCCAGTACATGACCTTATGGGACTTTCCTACTTGGCAGTACATCTACGTATTAGTCATCG
CTATTACCATGCTGATGCGGTTTTGGCAGTACATCAATGGGCGTGGATAGCGGTTTGACTCACGGGGATT
TCCAAGTCTCCACCCCATTGACGTCAATGGGAGTTTGTTTTGGCACCAAAATCAACGGGACTTTCCAAAA
TGTCGTAACAACTCCGCCCCATTGACGCAAATGGGCGGTAGGCGTGTACGGTGGGAGGTCTATATAAGCA
GAGCTGGTTTAGTGAACCGTCAGATCAGATCTTTGTCGATCCTACCATCCACTCGACACACCCGCCAGCG
GCCGCCACCATGTTCGTCTTTCTTGTGTTACTCCCCCTGGTTTCGTCCCAGTGCGTGAACTTGACTACGC
GAACCCAACTGCCGCCAGCATATACAAATAGTTTCACCCGTGGAGTATACTACCCTGATAAAGTGTTTAG
ATCAAGCGTACTACACTCTACTCAGGACCTGTTTCTCCCCTTCTTCTCCAATGTCACATGGTTTCATGCG
ATCCACGTTAGCGGCACCAACGGGACAAAGCGCTTTGACAACCCTGTGCTGCCATTCAATGATGGTGTGT
ATTTTGCTTCTACCGAGAAGAGCAACATAATTCGGGGCTGGATCTTCGGAACTACCCTCGACAGTAAAAC
TCAGTCATTGCTGATTGTGAATAACGCCACAAATGTCGTTATCAAGGTCTGTGAATTTCAATTCTGCAAC
GATCCATTCCTTGGGGTGTATTACCATAAAAATAATAAGTCCTGGATGGAGAGCGAATTTAGGGTATACT
CGTCTGCCAACAATTGTACTTTCGAGTATGTGTCTCAGCCCTTCTTAATGGATCTGGAAGGTAAACAGGG
CAACTTTAAGAACCTCCGCGAGTTTGTATTCAAAAATATAGACGGATACTTTAAGATTTATTCCAAGCAC
ACACCAATCAATTTGGTGCGGGATCTCCCGCAAGGGTTCAGCGCTCTGGAACCTCTAGTGGACCTCCCCA
TCGGCATTAACATCACAAGATTCCAGACGCTGTTAGCCCTGCATAGATCATACCTTACTCCCGGTGACAG
TAGTTCTGGGTGGACCGCAGGCGCGGCTGCATATTACGTGGGATATTTGCAGCCTCGGACGTTTCTGCTG
AAATACAACGAGAACGGCACCATTACAGATGCCGTGGATTGCGCCCTTGACCCCCTAAGCGAAACTAAGT
GTACGCTTAAAAGCTTCACCGTCGAGAAGGGAATTTACCAGACTTCCAACTTTAGGGTCCAGCCGACAGA
ATCAATAGTTAGGTTCCCAAATATCACCAATTTGTGCCCTTTTGGGGAAGTCTTCAATGCTACACGATTT
GCTTCGGTTTATGCCTGGAACAGGAAGCGTATCTCAAATTGCGTCGCGGACTACAGCGTGCTCTATAATA
GTGCAAGTTTCTCGACCTTTAAATGTTATGGCGTGTCCCCGACCAAACTAAATGACCTCTGTTTTACAAA
CGTTTACGCCGATTCTTTTGTGATTCGCGGTGATGAGGTACGCCAAATCGCACCGGGCCAGACTGGCAAG
ATTGCCGATTACAACTACAAGTTGCCTGACGACTTCACCGGATGTGTTATAGCCTGGAATAGCAATAATC
TGGATTCTAAGGTCGGAGGTAACTATAACTACCTGTATAGACTGTTCCGTAAGTCAAACCTGAAACCCTT
TGAGCGGGACATCTCCACAGAGATTTACCAAGCAGGGTCTACCCCCTGCAATGGGGTTGAAGGATTCAAT
TGCTACTTTCCATTACAGAGCTACGGGTTCCAGCCTACGAACGGGGTTGGTTACCAGCCTTATAGGGTAG
TGGTGCTGTCGTTCGAACTGTTGCACGCTCCAGCTACAGTGTGCGGGCCTAAAAAATCAACTAACCTGGT
TAAAAATAAGTGTGTTAATTTTAACTTCAATGGCTTAACCGGAACTGGAGTGCTCACGGAGTCAAACAAG
AAATTTCTACCGTTTCAGCAATTCGGGAGGGATATCGCAGACACTACGGACGCGGTCAGAGATCCACAGA
CCCTTGAGATCCTTGACATAACACCCTGCTCTTTCGGAGGTGTCTCCGTAATTACACCAGGCACTAATAC
CTCTAATCAGGTGGCCGTGCTTTATCAGGATGTTAACTGTACAGAGGTCCCGGTGGCTATCCATGCCGAC
CAATTGACACCTACGTGGCGCGTCTATTCTACCGGCTCCAACGTCTTCCAGACCCGGGCTGGATGCTTGA
TAGGCGCAGAACACGTAAACAACTCTTACGAATGTGATATTCCCATTGGAGCCGGGATCTGCGCAAGCTA
CCAGACCCAAACAAACAGTCCCAGACGGGCTCGTAGCGTGGCCTCTCAGAGCATAATAGCCTATACCATG
TCCCTTGGCGCGGAGAATAGTGTGGCATACTCAAATAATAGCATCGCTATCCCCACTAACTTTACTATTT
CCGTGACGACTGAGATTCTGCCAGTGTCTATGACTAAGACATCCGTGGATTGCACAATGTATATTTGTGG
GGATTCCACAGAGTGTAGCAACTTGTTGCTGCAATATGGATCATTCTGTACGCAGCTGAATCGCGCCCTC
ACCGGCATCGCTGTGGAACAGGACAAGAACACTCAAGAGGTCTTTGCTCAGGTGAAGCAAATCTACAAGA
CCCCACCTATAAAAGACTTCGGGGGTTTTAACTTCTCGCAGATTCTCCCCGACCCCAGCAAGCCTTCAAA
AAGGAGCTTTATTGAGGACCTGTTGTTCAACAAGGTTACTTTAGCCGATGCCGGTTTTATCAAACAGTAC
GGCGACTGTCTTGGCGATATAGCAGCCCGGGATCTGATTTGCGCACAAAAATTCAATGGCCTTACCGTAC
TGCCACCCCTTCTCACCGACGAAATGATCGCGCAGTACACCTCCGCACTGCTGGCTGGGACCATCACTTC
GGGATGGACCTTTGGGGCTGGTGCTGCTTTGCAAATTCCCTTCGCCATGCAGATGGCCTATCGATTCAAT
GGCATAGGGGTAACACAGAACGTATTGTATGAAAATCAAAAGCTAATCGCTAACCAGTTTAATTCAGCCA
TTGGTAAGATCCAGGATTCACTCTCCAGTACAGCCTCTGCCCTGGGAAAGCTCCAGGACGTGGTCAACCA
GAACGCGCAGGCATTGAATACACTCGTCAAACAGCTGAGTAGCAATTTCGGCGCAATCAGTAGTGTCTTA
AACGATATACTGAGTAGGCTTGATAAAGTAGAGGCCGAGGTCCAGATTGACAGACTAATCACGGGGCGTC
TTCAGAGTTTACAGACCTATGTGACCCAACAGCTGATCCGAGCAGCGGAAATTCGAGCAAGCGCGAACCT
GGCCGCTACTAAAATGAGTGAGTGCGTGCTGGGCCAAAGTAAACGAGTCGACTTTTGCGGCAAAGGGTAT
CATCTCATGTCTTTCCCTCAGTCCGCCCCTCACGGTGTTGTTTTCCTCCACGTGACATACGTTCCCGCGC
AGGAAAAGAATTTTACTACGGCACCCGCTATTTGCCATGACGGAAAGGCTCATTTTCCACGGGAGGGAGT
GTTCGTTTCAAACGGGACACACTGGTTTGTAACTCAGCGGAACTTTTATGAGCCTCAAATCATCACGACA
GACAATACCTTCGTGAGTGGCAACTGCGATGTAGTCATAGGCATTGTGAATAACACTGTTTATGATCCAC
TTCAGCCGGAACTCGACAGCTTCAAAGAGGAATTGGATAAGTACTTTAAAAATCATACCAGTCCAGACGT
AGATCTCGGCGATATATCGGGCATTAACGCCAGTGTGGTCAATATACAAAAGGAGATTGACAGACTGAAT
GAAGTAGCTAAGAACCTCAACGAATCTCTGATTGACCTGCAAGAGCTAGGGAAGTACGAGCAGTATATCA
AATGGCCATGGTACATATGGCTGGGTTTTATCGCGGGTCTTATTGCCATAGTCATGGTGACGATTATGTT
GTGCTGTATGACCTCCTGCTGTTCTTGTTTGAAAGGCTGCTGCTCCTGTGGTAGCTGTTGCAAATTCGAT
GAAGATGACTCTGAACCCGTGTTGAAAGGCGTTAAGCTACACTACACAGAAAACCTTTACTTTCAGTCGA
TGAGTGACAAAATCATTCATCTAACCGATGACTCCTTTGATACAGACGTGTTGAAGGCCGATGGTGCGAT
ACTGGTAGATTTCTGGGCTGAATGGTGTGGCCCGTGCAAGATGATCGCACCCATTCTGGACGAGATCGCC
GACGAGTATCAAGGAAAATTAACTGTCGCTAAGCTTAATATAGATCAGAACCCAGGGACGGCACCTAAAT
ACGGCATCAGGGGAATACCTACCCTCCTGCTCTTTAAGAATGGGGAAGTTGCCGCGACAAAAGTGGGAGC
CCTGTCTAAGGGCCAGCTAAAAGAGTTCTTGGACGCTAACCTGGCAGGTTCAGGCTCGGGGCACATGCAC
CATCACCATCACCATAGCAGCGGGCTCGTGCCACGCGGCTAAGCTAGCTTGACTGACTGAGATACAGCGT
ACCTTCAGCTCACAGACATGATAAGATACATTGATGAGTTTGGACAAACCACAACTAGAATGCAGTGAAA
AAAATGCTTTATTTGTGAAATTTGTGATGCTATTGCTTTATTTGTAACCATTATAAGCTGCAATAAACAA
GTTAACAACAACAATTGCATTCATTTTATGTTTCAGGTTCAGGGGGAGGTGTGGGAGGTTTTTTAAAGCA
AGTAAAACCTCTACAAATGTGGTATTGGCCCATCTCTATCGGTATCGTAGCATAACCCCTTGGGGCCTCT
AAACGGGTCTTGAGGGGTTTTTTGTGCCCCTCGGGCCGGATTGCTATCTACCGGCATTGGCGCAGAAAAA
AATGCCTGATGCGACGCTGCGCGTCTTATACTCCCACATATGCCAGATTCAGCAACGGATACGGCTTCCC
CAACTTGCCCACTTCCATACGTGTCCTCCTTACCAGAAATTTATCCTTAAGGTCGTCAGCTATCCTGCAG
GCGATCTCTCGATTTCGATCAAGACATTCCTTTAATGGTCTTTTCTGGACACCACTAGGGGTCAGAAGTA
GTTCATCAAACTTTCTTCCCTCCCTAATCTCATTGGTTACCTTGGGCTATCGAAACTTAATTAACCAGTC
AAGTCAGCTACTTGGCGAGATCGACTTGTCTGGGTTTCGACTACGCTCAGAATTGCGTCAGTCAAGTTCG
ATCTGGTCCTTGCTATTGCACCCGTTCTCCGATTACGAGTTTCATTTAAATCATGTGAGCAAAAGGCCAG
CAAAAGGCCAGGAACCGTAAAAAGGCCGCGTTGCTGGCGTTTTTCCATAGGCTCCGCCCCCCTGACGAGC
ATCACAAAAATCGACGCTCAAGTCAGAGGTGGCGAAACCCGACAGGACTATAAAGATACCAGGCGTTTCC
CCCTGGAAGCTCCCTCGTGCGCTCTCCTGTTCCGACCCTGCCGCTTACCGGATACCTGTCCGCCTTTCTC
CCTTCGGGAAGCGTGGCGCTTTCTCATAGCTCACGCTGTAGGTATCTCAGTTCGGTGTAGGTCGTTCGCT
CCAAGCTGGGCTGTGTGCACGAACCCCCCGTTCAGCCCGACCGCTGCGCCTTATCCGGTAACTATCGTCT
TGAGTCCAACCCGGTAAGACACGACTTATCGCCACTGGCAGCAGCCACTGGTAACAGGATTAGCAGAGCG
AGGTATGTAGGCGGTGCTACAGAGTTCTTGAAGTGGTGGCCTAACTACGGCTACACTAGAAGAACAGTAT
TTGGTATCTGCGCTCTGCTGAAGCCAGTTACCTTCGGAAAAAGAGTTGGTAGCTCTTGATCCGGCAAACA
AACCACCGCTGGTAGCGGTGGTTTTTTTGTTTGCAAGCAGCAGATTACGCGCAGAAAAAAAGGATCTCAA
GAAGATCCTTTGATCTTTTCTACGGGGTCTGACGCTCAGTGGAACGAAAACTCACGTTAAGGGATTTTGG
TCATGAGATTATCAAAAAGGATCTTCACCTAGATCCTTTTAAATTAAAAATGAAGTTTTAAATCAATCTA
AAGTATATATGAGTAAACTTGGTCTGACAGTTACCAATGCTTAATCAGTGAGGCACCTATCTCAGCGATC
TGTCTATTTCGTTCATCCATAGTTGCATTTAAATTTCCGAACTCTCCAAGGCCCTCGTCGGAAAATCTTC
AAACCTTTCGTCCGATCCATCTTGCAGGCTACCTCTCGAACGAACTATCGCAAGTCTCTTGGCCGGCCTT
GCGCCTTGGCTATTGCTTGGCAGCGCCTATCGCCAGGTATTACTCCAATCCCGAATATCCGAGATCGGGA
TCACCCGAGAGAAGTTCAACCTACATCCTCAATCCCGATCTATCCGAGATCCGAGGAATATCGAAATCGG
GGCGCGCCTGGTGTACCGAGAACGATCCTCTCAGTGCGAGTCTCGACGATCCATATCGTTGCTTGGCAGT
CAGCCAGTCGGAATCCAGCTTGGGACCCAGGAAGTCCAATCGTCAGATATTGTACTCAAGCCTGGTCACG
GCAGCGTACCGATCTGTTTAAACCTAGATATTGATAGTCTGATCGGTCAACGTATAATCGAGTCCTAGCT
TTTGCAAACATCTATCAAGAGACAGGATCAGCAGGAGGCTTTCGCATGAGTATTCAACATTTCCGTGTCG
CCCTTATTCCCTTTTTTGCGGCATTTTGCCTTCCTGTTTTTGCTCACCCAGAAACGCTGGTGAAAGTAAA
AGATGCTGAAGATCAGTTGGGTGCGCGAGTGGGTTACATCGAACTGGATCTCAACAGCGGTAAGATCCTT
GAGAGTTTTCGCCCCGAAGAACGCTTTCCAATGATGAGCACTTTTAAAGTTCTGCTATGTGGCGCGGTAT
TATCCCGTATTGACGCCGGGCAAGAGCAACTCGGTCGCCGCATACACTATTCTCAGAATGACTTGGTTGA
GTATTCACCAGTCACAGAAAAGCATCTTACGGATGGCATGACAGTAAGAGAATTATGCAGTGCTGCCATA
ACCATGAGTGATAACACTGCGGCCAACTTACTTCTGACAACGATTGGAGGACCGAAGGAGCTAACCGCTT
TTTTGCACAACATGGGGGATCATGTAACTCGCCTTGATCGTTGGGAACCGGAGCTGAATGAAGCCATACC
AAACGACGAGCGTGACACCACGATGCCTGTAGCAATGGCAACAACCTTGCGTAAACTATTAACTGGCGAA
CTACTTACTCTAGCTTCCCGGCAACAGTTGATAGACTGGATGGAGGCGGATAAAGTTGCAGGACCACTTC
TGCGCTCGGCCCTTCCGGCTGGCTGGTTTATTGCTGATAAATCTGGAGCCGGTGAGCGTGGGTCTCGCGG
TATCATTGCAGCACTGGGGCCAGATGGTAAGCCCTCCCGTATCGTAGTTATCTACACGACGGGGAGTCAG
GCAACTATGGATGAACGAAATAGACAGATCGCTGAGATAGGTGCCTCACTGATTAAGCATTGGTAACCGA
TTCTAGGTGCATTGGCGCAGAAAAAAATGCCTGATGCGACGCTGCGCGTCTTATACTCCCACATATGCCA
GATTCAGCAACGGATACGGCTTCCCCAACTTGCCCACTTCCATACGTGTCCTCCTTACCAGAAATTTATC
CTTAAGATCCCGAATCGTTTAAACTCGACTCTGGCTCTATCGAATCTCCGTCGTTTCGAGCTTACGCGAA
CAGCCGTGGCGCTCATTTGCTCGTCGGGCATCGAATCTCGTCAGCTATCGTCAGCTTACCTTTTTGGCAG
CGATCGCGGCTCCCGACATCTTGGACCATTAGCTCCACAGGTATCTTCTTCCCTCTAGTGGTCATAACAG
CAGCTTCAGCTACCTCTC
Features (pLannotate 1.2.2; 18 found; start..end, strand, type, name):
      5..51      -  terminator     T7 terminator: transcription terminator for bacteriophage T7 RNA polymerase
     69..117     -  polyA_signal   poly(A) signal: synthetic polyadenylation signal
    198..501     +  enhancer       CMV enhancer: human cytomegalovirus immediate early enhancer
    574..591     -  promoter       CMV promoter (fragment): human cytomegalovirus (CMV) immediate early promoter
    654..705     +  promoter       CMVd2 promoter: truncated human cytomegalovirus (CMV) immediate early promoter that yields moderately reduced expression relative to the full-length promoter
    780..4598    +  CDS            S: SPIKE_SARS2 - Experimental evidence at protein level: Swiss-Prot protein existence level 1. [Spike glycoprotein]: May down-regulate host tetherin (BST2) by lysosomal degradation, thereby counteracting its antiviral activity. From Severe acute respiratory syndrome coronavirus 2 (2019-nCoV) (SARS-CoV-2).
   4620..4946    +  CDS            trxA: THIO_ECO57 - Experimental evidence at protein level: Swiss-Prot protein existence level 1. Participates in various redox reactions through the reversible oxidation of its active center dithiol to a disulfide and catalyzes dithiol-disulfide exchange reactions. From Escherichia coli O157:H7.
   4968..4985    +  CDS            6xHis: 6xHis affinity tag
   5062..5183    -  polyA_signal   SV40 poly(A) signal: SV40 polyadenylation signal
   5206..5275    -  CDS            large T antigen (fragment): large T antigen from SV40 (simian virus 40)
   5298..5344    +  terminator     T7 terminator: transcription terminator for bacteriophage T7 RNA polymerase
   5374..5510    +  terminator     rrnG terminator: transcription terminator from the E. coli ribosomal RNA rrnG operon (Albrechtsen et al., 1991)
   5555..5626    +  misc_feature   3' β-globin insulator: insulator downstream of the human β-globin locus (Farrell et al., 2002)
   5852..6440    -  rep_origin     ori: high-copy-number ColE1/pMB1/pBR322/pUC origin of replication
   6612..6676    -  CDS            bla(M) (fragment): β-lactamase lacking the signal sequence; bla(M); allows cytosolic expression of β-lactamase
   7186..8046    +  CDS            AmpR: β-lactamase; bla; confers resistance to ampicillin, carbenicillin, and related antibiotics
   8059..8195    +  terminator     rrnG terminator: transcription terminator from the E. coli ribosomal RNA rrnG operon (Albrechtsen et al., 1991)
   8347..8418    +  misc_feature   5' β-globin insulator: insulator upstream of the human β-globin locus (Farrell et al., 2002)
