[The description below was written by a language model from this plasmid's Addgene catalogue record and pLannotate feature annotations shown in this document.]
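Description:
pGBW-m4134372 is a mammalian expression plasmid built on the pTwist_CMV_6 backbone that carries the wild-type SARS-CoV-2 spike (S) surface glycoprotein coding sequence, which the depositor ties to the NCBI reference spike protein. It is propagated in E. coli as a high-copy plasmid through a ColE1/pUC-type origin and selected with ampicillin via the β-lactamase (AmpR) gene. The sequenced record is 8,418 nt. This is somewhat larger than the sum of the listed backbone (4,180 bp) and insert (3,815 bp) sizes, and the record does not explain the difference.

Expression is driven by the human cytomegalovirus immediate early enhancer and promoter; the annotation software detected the enhancer plus short core or truncated CMV promoter matches just upstream of the open reading frame. The roughly 3.8 kb spike CDS is followed in the same orientation by E. coli thioredoxin (trxA) and a 6xHis tag. This matches the catalogue description of a C-terminal, backbone-encoded TRX fusion with a TEV protease cleavage site, although the TEV site itself is not separately annotated. The thioredoxin and His tag would support solubility, detection or affinity purification, and TEV cleavage would allow their removal from spike. An SV40 polyadenylation signal lies downstream of the cassette.

The backbone also includes T7 and rrnG transcription terminators, a synthetic poly(A) signal, and β-globin insulator elements flanking the functional units, which serve to isolate the expression cassette from transcriptional read-through. No mammalian selection marker is annotated, which suggests transient transfection to produce tagged spike protein.
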