Addgene plasmid #152428: pGBW-m4134372
Purpose: Mammalian expression plasmid for SARS-CoV-2 S (surface glycoprotein)
Depositing lab: Ginkgo Bioworks & Benjie Chen. Depositing organization: Ginkgo Bioworks.
Backbone
  Vector backbone: pTwist_CMV_6
  Backbone size w/o insert (bp): 4180
  Vector type: Mammalian Expression
Growth in bacteria
  Bacterial resistance: Ampicillin, 100 μg/mL
  Growth temperature: 37°C
  Growth strain: DH5alpha
  Copy number: High Copy
Gene/Insert
  Gene/Insert name: SARS-CoV-2 S (surface glycoprotein) (alt names: Spike protein; S protein)
  Species: Severe acute respiratory syndrome coronavirus 2
  Insert size (bp): 3815
  Mutation: wt
  Entrez Gene: S (a.k.a. GU280_gp02, spike glycoprotein)
  Promoter: CMV
  Tag / fusion protein: Cleavable TEV;TRX (C terminal on backbone)
  Cloning method: Unknown
Resource information
  A portion of this plasmid was derived from a plasmid made by: GinkgoBioworks
Depositor comments: NCBI reference sequence: YP_009724390.1
How to cite: pGBW-m4134372 was a gift from Ginkgo Bioworks & Benjie Chen (Addgene plasmid # 152428 ; http://n2t.net/addgene:152428 ; RRID:Addgene_152428)
